# Supplementary material for: Comparison and phylogenetic analysis of the mitochondrial genomes of Synodontis eupterus and Synodontis polli
Source: Sci Rep. 2024 Jul 4;14:15393. doi: 10.1038/s41598-024-65809-4 (PMC11224264; doi:10.1038/s41598-024-65809-4)
Supplement: Supplementary file 1 — Supplementary Information 1. [file 41598_2024_65809_MOESM1_ESM.gb]

LOCUS       OP581954               16579 bp    DNA     circular VRT 03-OCT-2022
DEFINITION  Synodontis eupterus mitochondrion, complete genome.
ACCESSION   OP581954
VERSION     OP581954
KEYWORDS    .
SOURCE      mitochondrion Synodontis eupterus (featherfin squeaker)
  ORGANISM  Synodontis eupterus
            Eukaryota; Metazoa; Chordata; Craniata; Vertebrata; Euteleostomi;
            Actinopterygii; Neopterygii; Teleostei; Ostariophysi; Siluriformes;
            Mochokidae; Mochokinae; Synodontis.
REFERENCE   1  (bases 1 to 16579)
  AUTHORS   Sun,C.-H.
  TITLE     Direct Submission
  JOURNAL   Submitted (03-OCT-2022) Department of Ecology and Institute of
            Hydrobiology, Jinan University, 601 Huangpu Avenue West, Guangzhou,
            Guangdong 510632, China
COMMENT     ##Assembly-Data-START##
            Assembly Method       :: spades.py v. 3.11.1
            Sequencing Technology :: Illumina
            ##Assembly-Data-END##
            Bankit Comment: ALT EMAIL:sch543116411@163.com
            Bankit Comment: TOTAL # OF SEQS:1
FEATURES             Location/Qualifiers
     source          1..16579
                     /organism="Synodontis eupterus"
                     /organelle="mitochondrion"
                     /mol_type="genomic DNA"
                     /db_xref="taxon:392943"
                     /User_Note=""
                     /Class="Actinopteri"
                     /Order="Siluriformes"
                     /Superfamily="N/A"
                     /Family="Mochokidae"
                     /Subfamily="Mochokinae"
                     /Genus="Synodontis"
     gene            1..70
                     /gene="trnF(gaa)"
     tRNA            1..70
                     /gene="trnF(gaa)"
                     /product="tRNA-Phe"
     rRNA            71..1028
                     /product="s-rRNA"
     gene            1029..1100
                     /gene="trnV(tac)"
     tRNA            1029..1100
                     /gene="trnV(tac)"
                     /product="tRNA-Val"
     rRNA            1101..2785
                     /product="l-rRNA"
     gene            2786..2860
                     /gene="trnL2(taa)"
     tRNA            2786..2860
                     /gene="trnL2(taa)"
                     /product="tRNA-Leu"
     gene            2861..3835
                     /gene="nad1"
     CDS             2861..3835
                     /gene="nad1"
                     /codon_start=1
                     /transl_table=2
                     /product="NADH dehydrogenase subunit 1"
                     /translation="MMTLLATHVINPLAYIVPVLLAVAFLTLIERKVLGYMQLRKGPNV
                     VGPYGLLQPIADGVKLFIKEPIRPSTSSPLLFLTTPMLALTLALTLWAPMPIPHPVTDL
                     NLGMLFILALSSLAVYSILGSGWASNSKYALIGALRAVAQTISYEVSLGLILLSIIIFT
                     GGFTLQMFNTTQETIWLLLPAWPLATMWYISTLAETNRAPFDLTEGESELVSGFNVEYA
                     GGPFALLFLAEYANILLMNTLSAILFLGTTHTPTIPELASISIMTKAALLSMLFLWVRA
                     SYPRFRYDQLMHLVWKNFLPMTLALILWHAALPIAFMGLPPQL"
     gene            3838..3909
                     /gene="trnI(gat)"
     tRNA            3838..3909
                     /gene="trnI(gat)"
                     /product="tRNA-Ile"
     gene            complement(3909..3979)
                     /gene="trnQ(ttg)"
     tRNA            complement(3909..3979)
                     /gene="trnQ(ttg)"
                     /product="tRNA-Gln"
     gene            3979..4048
                     /gene="trnM(cat)"
     tRNA            3979..4048
                     /gene="trnM(cat)"
                     /product="tRNA-Met"
     gene            4049..5093
                     /gene="nad2"
     CDS             4049..5093
                     /gene="nad2"
                     /codon_start=1
                     /transl_table=2
                     /product="NADH dehydrogenase subunit 2"
                     /translation="MSPYITMILLSSLGLGTTLTFMSSHWLLAWMGLEINTLAILPLMA
                     QHHHPRAVEATTKYFLAQATAAATILFASTINAWATGEWNINCLSHPIATTLVMMALAL
                     KVGLAPVHFWMPPVMQGLDLPTGLIMATWQKLAPFALIIQITTTTHPQLLTLLGLLSIF
                     IGGWGGLSQTQLRKILAYSSIAHLGWMIIITQFKPQLTILALITYIIMTSATFLAFKLM
                     STTKINTLAMSWSKTPILTAITALALLSLGGLPPLTGFMPKWLILQELATQGLPLVATT
                     AALSALLSLYFYLRLCYAMTLTIPPNTNNASTPWRLQNTQNTMLLATFMTATLLLLPLT
                     PLAQALIN"
     gene            5094..5166
                     /gene="trnW(tca)"
     tRNA            5094..5166
                     /gene="trnW(tca)"
                     /product="tRNA-Trp"
     gene            complement(5169..5237)
                     /gene="trnA(tgc)"
     tRNA            complement(5169..5237)
                     /gene="trnA(tgc)"
                     /product="tRNA-Ala"
     gene            complement(5239..5311)
                     /gene="trnN(gtt)"
     tRNA            complement(5239..5311)
                     /gene="trnN(gtt)"
                     /product="tRNA-Asn"
     gene            complement(5344..5409)
                     /gene="trnC(gca)"
     tRNA            complement(5344..5409)
                     /gene="trnC(gca)"
                     /product="tRNA-Cys"
     gene            complement(5412..5481)
                     /gene="trnY(gta)"
     tRNA            complement(5412..5481)
                     /gene="trnY(gta)"
                     /product="tRNA-Tyr"
     gene            5483..7033
                     /gene="cox1"
     CDS             5483..7033
                     /gene="cox1"
                     /codon_start=1
                     /transl_table=2
                     /product="cytochrome c oxidase subunit 1"
                     /translation="MTITRWFFSTNHKDIGTLYLVFGAWAGMVGTALSLLIRAELAQPG
                     TLLGDDQIYNVIVTAHAFVMIFFMVMPIMIGGFGNWLIPLMIGAPDMAFPRMNNMSFWL
                     LPPSFLLLLASSGVEAGAGTGWTVYPPLAGNLAHAGASVDLTIFSLHLAGVSSILGAIN
                     FITTIINMKPPAISQYQTPLFVWATLITAVLLLLSLPVLAAGITMLLTDRNLNTTFFDP
                     AGGGDPILYQHLFWFFGHPEVYILILPGFGMISHIVAYYAGKKEPFGYMGMVWAMMAIG
                     LLGFIVWAHHMFTVGMDVDTRAYFTSATMIIAIPTGVKVFSWLATLHGGSIKWETPLLW
                     ALGFIFLFTVGGLTGIVLANSSLDIVLHDTYYVVAHFHYVLSMGAVFAIMGAFVHWFPL
                     FTGYTLHNTWTKIHFGTMFVGVNLTFFPQHFLGLAGMPRRYSDYPDAYSLWNIISSIGS
                     LVSLVAVVMFLYILWEAFTAKREVLSVELTATNPEWLHGCPPPYHTFEEPAFVQVQAN"
     gene            complement(7034..7104)
                     /gene="trnS2(tga)"
     tRNA            complement(7034..7104)
                     /gene="trnS2(tga)"
                     /product="tRNA-Ser"
     gene            7109..7178
                     /gene="trnD(gtc)"
     tRNA            7109..7178
                     /gene="trnD(gtc)"
                     /product="tRNA-Asp"
     gene            7193..7883
                     /gene="cox2"
     CDS             7193..7883
                     /gene="cox2"
                     /codon_start=1
                     /transl_table=2
                     /product="cytochrome c oxidase subunit 2"
                     /translation="MAHPSQLGFQDAASPVMEELLHFHDHALMIVFLISTLVLYIIVVM
                     VTTKLTNKYILDSQEIEIVWTILPAVILIMIALPSLRILYLMDEVNDPHLTVKAMGHQW
                     YWSYEYTDYEDLAFDSYMIPTQDLTPGQFRLLETDHRMVIPMESPVRVLVSAEDVLHSW
                     AVPALGVKMDAVPGRLNQTSFITSRPGVYYGQCSEICGANHSFMPIVVEAVPLEHFENW
                     SSLMLEAA"
     gene            7884..7957
                     /gene="trnK(ttt)"
     tRNA            7884..7957
                     /gene="trnK(ttt)"
                     /product="tRNA-Lys"
     gene            7959..8126
                     /gene="atp8"
     CDS             7959..8126
                     /gene="atp8"
                     /codon_start=1
                     /transl_table=2
                     /product="ATP synthase F0 subunit 8"
                     /translation="MPQLNPAPWFAILVFSWLIFLTVIPTKVLKHTFTNEITALSAEKL
                     KSDTWNWPWH"
     gene            8117..8799
                     /gene="atp6"
     CDS             8117..8799
                     /gene="atp6"
                     /codon_start=1
                     /transl_table=2
                     /product="ATP synthase F0 subunit 6"
                     /translation="MALNLFDQFMSPTHLGIPLIAIALTLPWILVPSPTNRYQTNRLIS
                     LQNWFIKTFTQQLLTPLNKGGHKWAMILTSLMIFILMLNILGLLPYTFTPTTQLSLNMG
                     LAVPLWLATVIIGLRNQPTAALGHLLPEGTPTPLIPILIIIETISLFIRPLALGVRLTA
                     NLTAGHLLIQLISTATITLLPMMTTVATLTAILLVLLTLLEVAVAIIQAYVFVLLLSLY
                     LQENV"
     gene            8800..9583
                     /gene="cox3"
     CDS             8800..9583
                     /gene="cox3"
                     /codon_start=1
                     /transl_table=2
                     /product="cytochrome c oxidase subunit 3"
                     /translation="MAHQAHAYHMVDPSPWPLTGAVAALLMTSGLAIWFHFHSTTLLTL
                     GLMLLLLTMYQWWRDIVREGTFQGHHTPPVQKGLRYGMILFITSEVLFFLGFFWAFYHS
                     SLAPTPELGGCWPPTGITPLDPFEVPLLNTAVLLASGVTVTWAHHSLMEGERKQAIQSL
                     ALTVLLGLYFTALQAMEYYEAPFTIADGVYGSTFFVATGFHGLHVIIGSTFLIVCLLRQ
                     VQYHFTSEHHFGFEAAAWYWHFVDVVWLFLYVSIYWWGS"
     gene            9584..9657
                     /gene="trnG(tcc)"
     tRNA            9584..9657
                     /gene="trnG(tcc)"
                     /product="tRNA-Gly"
     gene            9658..10006
                     /gene="nad3"
     CDS             9658..10006
                     /gene="nad3"
                     /codon_start=1
                     /transl_table=2
                     /product="NADH dehydrogenase subunit 3"
                     /translation="MNLIMTVLLITTALSLVLALVSFWLPQMTPDAEKLSPYECGFDPL
                     GSARLPFSLRFFLVAILFLLFDLEIALLLPLPWGNQLPNPTYTLLWAATVLILLTMGLI
                     YEWLQGGLEWAE"
     gene            10007..10076
                     /gene="trnR(tcg)"
     tRNA            10007..10076
                     /gene="trnR(tcg)"
                     /product="tRNA-Arg"
     gene            10077..10373
                     /gene="nad4l"
     CDS             10077..10373
                     /gene="nad4l"
                     /codon_start=1
                     /transl_table=2
                     /product="NADH dehydrogenase subunit 4L"
                     /translation="MTPVYFSFTSAFTLGLMGLAFHRTHLLSALLCLEGMMLSLFIALA
                     LWMLQLEATAFSAAPILLLAFSACEASAGLALLVATARTHGTDRLQALNLLQC"
     gene            10367..11747
                     /gene="nad4"
     CDS             10367..11747
                     /gene="nad4"
                     /codon_start=1
                     /transl_table=2
                     /product="NADH dehydrogenase subunit 4"
                     /translation="MLKILIPTIMLFPTIWLSSPKWLWTTTTLQSLTIALISLTWIKWS
                     SETGWTSSNLYMGTDPLSTPLLVLTCWLLPLMILASQNHIKTEPINRQRSYITLLASLQ
                     TFLIMAFGATEIIMFYVMFEATLIPTLIIITRWGNQAERLSAGTYFLFYTLAGSLPLLV
                     ALLLLHQNLGTLSMLTIQYSHPMTLNSWGDKIWWAGCLIAFLVKMPLYGVHLWLPKAHV
                     EAPVAGSMVLAAILLKLGGYGMMRMMIVLDPLSKDLVYPIIALALWGVIMTGSICLRQT
                     DLKSLIAYSSVSHMGLVAGGILIQTPWGFTGALVLMIAHGLVSSALFCLANTTYERTHS
                     RTMLLARGLQLIFPLTAVWWFISNLANLALPPLPNLMGELVIITAMFNWSPWTLALTGA
                     GTLITAAYSLYLFLMTQRGPLPEHIINLQPFHTREHLLMTLHLLPILLLITKPEIMWGW
                     WY"
     gene            11748..11817
                     /gene="trnH(gtg)"
     tRNA            11748..11817
                     /gene="trnH(gtg)"
                     /product="tRNA-His"
     gene            11818..11884
                     /gene="trnS1(gct)"
     tRNA            11818..11884
                     /gene="trnS1(gct)"
                     /product="tRNA-Ser"
     gene            11889..11961
                     /gene="trnL1(tag)"
     tRNA            11889..11961
                     /gene="trnL1(tag)"
                     /product="tRNA-Leu"
     gene            11962..13788
                     /gene="nad5"
     CDS             11962..13788
                     /gene="nad5"
                     /codon_start=1
                     /transl_table=2
                     /product="NADH dehydrogenase subunit 5"
                     /translation="MVNTIMTTTLLLTLTILIWPLLMTLTPKPLNQDWATKHAKTAVST
                     AFFINIIPLIIFLDQGAESIITTWNWMNIMNFDINISFKFDHYSLIFTPIALYVTWSIL
                     EFASWYMHSDPYLNRFFKYLLLFLVAMITLVTANNLFQLFIGWEGVGIMSFLLIGWWHG
                     RADANTAALQAVLYNRVGDVGLILAIAWIAMNLNSWEIPQIFLLSKEFDMTLPLMGIIL
                     AATGKSAQFGLHPWLPSAMEGPTPVSALLHSSTMVVAGIFLLIRLHPLMENSQLALTTC
                     LCLGALTTLFTATCALTQNDIKKIVAFSTSSQLGLMMVTIGLNQPQLAFLHICTHAFFK
                     AMLFLCSGSIIHSLNDEQDIRKMGGLHKLMPFTSSCLVIGSLALTGMPFLAGFFSKDAI
                     IEALNTSHLNACALAITLIATSFTAVYSLRVVFFVTMGSPRFLPLSPINENHSAVTAPI
                     ERLAWGSIIAGLIITSNFLPLKTPIMTMPLTLKMAALAVTITGLIIALALATATSKQIK
                     ITPTLTLHNFSNMLGFFPPIIHRLVPKINLTLGKQATKLDRQWLEMGPKGLHPMHNLIS
                     STFDNMNTNIVKIYLTFYLISTALIITMLSTF"
     gene            complement(13785..14300)
                     /gene="nad6"
     CDS             complement(13785..14300)
                     /gene="nad6"
                     /codon_start=1
                     /transl_table=2
                     /product="NADH dehydrogenase subunit 6"
                     /translation="MMYFLDILLLGLVVGLVGVASNPAPYFAALGLAMAAGVGCGVLIG
                     HGGSLVGLMLFLIYLGGMLVVFAYSAALAAEPFPETWGVGSVKAYVLMYLFGVGVAVWW
                     FWGSHGGWVVVDEFKEFFVVRGDVSGISLMYSVGGGMLVVCAWVLLLCLFVVLELTRGL
                     GRGALRAV"
     gene            complement(14301..14369)
                     /gene="trnE(ttc)"
     tRNA            complement(14301..14369)
                     /gene="trnE(ttc)"
                     /product="tRNA-Glu"
     gene            14371..15508
                     /gene="cob"
     CDS             14371..15508
                     /gene="cob"
                     /codon_start=1
                     /transl_table=2
                     /product="cytochrome b"
                     /translation="MVTRKTHPLFKIINDALIDLPAPSNISAWWNFGSLLLLCLAVQIL
                     TGLFLAMHYTSDVSSAFSSVAHICRDVNYGWIIRNLHANGASFFFICLYLHIGRGLYYG
                     SYLYKETWNIGVILLLLVMATAFVGYVLPWGQMSFWGATVITNLLSAVPYMGDALVQWI
                     WGGFSVDNATLTRFFTFHFLLPFAVIAATILHALFLHETGSNNPIGLNSDADKISFHPY
                     FSYKDLFGFIVLITSLATLALFSPNLLGDPENFTPANPLVTPPHIKPEWYFLFAYAILR
                     SIPNKLGGVLALLFSILVLMIVPLLHTSKQQGLTFRPITQFLFWALVADVFILTWIGGM
                     PVEHPFIIIGQIASVLYFMLFLTLIPMAGWLENKLLNFN"
     gene            15509..15580
                     /gene="trnT(tgt)"
     tRNA            15509..15580
                     /gene="trnT(tgt)"
                     /product="tRNA-Thr"
     gene            complement(15579..15648)
                     /gene="trnP(tgg)"
     tRNA            complement(15579..15648)
                     /gene="trnP(tgg)"
                     /product="tRNA-Pro"
     D-loop          15649..16579
                     /note="control region"
ORIGIN
        1 gctagtgtag cttaaaccaa agcataacac tgaagatgtt aagatgaatc ctagaaagat
       61 tccacaggca caaaggcttg gtcctggctt tactatcagc cctagcccaa tttatacatg
      121 caagtatccg cacccctgtg agaatgccct caatcccctg cccggggacg aggagcaggc
      181 atcaggcaca cccgcacagc ccaagacgcc ttgctacgcc acacccccaa gggacttcag
      241 cagtaataaa cattaagcca taagtgcaaa cttgacttag ttagggctaa aagggtcggt
      301 aaaattcgtg ccagccaccg cggttatacg aaagacccaa gttgatacac acggcgtaaa
      361 gggtggttaa ggaacacaat aaataaagct aaagaccctc taagccgtca tacgcactcc
      421 gaaggtacga aacccataca cgaaagtagc tttaaacaaa ccacgtctga ccccacgaaa
      481 gctaagaaac aaactaggat tagataccct actatgctta gccctaaacc cagatatact
      541 tttacacaca tatccgcccg ggtactacga gcacagctta aaacccaaag gacttggcgg
      601 tgtctcagac ccacctagag gagcctgttc tagaaccgat aacccccgtt aaacctcacc
      661 acttcttgtt ttccccgcct atataccgcc gtcgtcagct taccctgtga aggcttaaca
      721 gtaagcaaaa tgggcccgcc caaaaacgtc aggtcgaggt gtagcgcacg aggtgggaag
      781 aaatgggcta cattttctat aaaatagaat attacgaatg gcattctgaa aactaatgcc
      841 tgaaggtgga tttagtagta aaaagcaaat agagcgttct tttgaattag gctctgagac
      901 gcgcacacac cgcccgtcac tctcccccgc accaacacct aaacttaaca tccataataa
      961 cacaactaca agcacgggga ggcaagtcgt aacatggtaa gtgtaccgga aggtgcactt
     1021 ggaataacca ggacgtggct gagatagaca agcatctccc ttacaccgag aagacatcca
     1081 tgcaagttgg atcgccctga gctaaacagc tagcctaacc ataaaaatta accaaataca
     1141 acattaaaac actttacaaa acccaaacaa cttaaattaa aacattttac cgccctagta
     1201 cgtgagacag aaaaggcaac aaccagagcc atagaaaaag taccgcaagg gaacgctgaa
     1261 agagaaatga aacaaatcat taaagcataa caaagcagag actaaccctc gtaccttttg
     1321 catcatgatt tagccagccc ccctgagcaa agcgcccttt agttcaagac cccgaaacta
     1381 agtgagctac cccgagacag tctattaatt aggaccaacc cgtctctgtg gcaaaagagt
     1441 gggaagatct ccgggtagag gtgacaaacc taccgaactt agttatagct ggttgcctaa
     1501 gaaatgaata gaagttcagc ttcgcactcc tcaactcaca actatttata ataacataag
     1561 agtcagagca acatgcgaaa gttattcaaa aggggtacag cccttttgaa acaggacaca
     1621 accttaccag gaggttaaag attacattat acaagataca ccgctctagt gggcctaaaa
     1681 gcagccatct agacagaaag cgttaaagct cgggcggatc aataaatcta ttatccaaat
     1741 atccaatcta aaacccctaa tcatattagg ccattccatg caaacatgga agagatactg
     1801 ctaaaatgag taataagaag gaatcccctt ctcctagcct acgtgtatgc tagatcggac
     1861 ctcccactag caattaacga acccaaccaa agagggcaat gtgaccacac caaaaaccaa
     1921 gaaaacccca catctactct aatcgttatc cccacaccgg aaggcaagac ataggaaaga
     1981 ctaaaagaaa aggaaggaac tcggcaaaca caagcctcgc ctgtttacca aaaacatcgc
     2041 ctcctgcaaa cctcaacgta taggaggtct tgcctgccca gtgacaagtt aaacggccgc
     2101 ggtattttga ccgtgcgaag gtagcgcaat cacttgtctt ttaaatgaag acctgtatga
     2161 atggtggaac gagggcttaa ctgtctccct tttcaggtca atgaaattga tctgcccgtg
     2221 cagaagcgga catacaaata caagacgaga agaccctttg gagcttaaga tacaagatca
     2281 actacgtcaa gagcctaaca ccaggttaaa ctaagtaaaa actgatccac atcttctgtt
     2341 ggggcgaccg cgggagaaaa caaagctccc acgcggaccg gggtcttaac cctaaaacca
     2401 agagagacat ctccaagtca cagaacatct gaccatatag atccggctac ttgccgatca
     2461 acgaaccaag ttaccctagg gataacagcg caatcctctt ccagagtcca tatcgacaag
     2521 agggtttacg acctcgatgt tggatcagga catcctaatg gtgcagccgc tattaagggt
     2581 tcgtttgttc aacgattaaa gtcctacgtg atctgagttc agaccggagc aatccaggtc
     2641 agtttctatc tgtaacgcta cttctttcta gtacgaaagg accgagagaa gggggcctat
     2701 atcataagac acgccccacc ctcacctaat gacatcaact aaattagaca aaaggagggc
     2761 acaaacccac atcaagataa gattaattaa gatggcagag cccggtaatt gcaaaaggcc
     2821 taagcccttt caaccggagg ttcaaatcct cctcttaatt atgataaccc tgttggctac
     2881 ccatgtaatt aatcccttag cttacatcgt accagtacta ctagcagttg ccttcttaac
     2941 cttaatcgag cgaaaagttc taggatacat acaactacgc aaaggcccaa atgtagtagg
     3001 accatacgga ttactacaac caattgcaga tggagtaaaa ctatttatca aagaacccat
     3061 ccgcccatca acctcctctc ccctactatt cctcaccacc ccaatactag ctctcactct
     3121 ggccctaaca ctatgagcac cgataccaat tccccaccca gtaacagacc ttaacctagg
     3181 aatactattc atcctagctc tctccagcct agccgtatac tccatcctag gttctggatg
     3241 ggcctccaat tcaaaatatg ccctaatcgg agcactacga gcagtagccc aaaccatttc
     3301 atatgaagtt agtttaggac taatcctact atccatcatc atcttcacag gaggtttcac
     3361 cctccaaata tttaacacaa cccaagaaac aatctgactc ctcctcccag cctgaccctt
     3421 agccaccata tgatacatct ccaccctagc agaaacaaat cgcgccccat tcgacctcac
     3481 agagggagag tcagaactag tatcaggctt taatgtagaa tacgcaggag ggccttttgc
     3541 actactcttc ttggcagaat acgctaacat cctactaata aacactttat cagctattct
     3601 attcttaggc actacacaca ccccaaccat tccagagctt gcctcaatca gcatcataac
     3661 aaaagctgca ttactatcca tactattcct atgagtacgt gcctcatacc cacgattccg
     3721 atacgaccaa cttatacatc tagtatgaaa aaacttccta ccaataacat tagcacttat
     3781 cctctgacat gccgccctac caattgcatt cataggccta ccaccccagc tataacagga
     3841 gttgtgcccg aacgcccaag gaccactttg atagagtgac taatgggggt taaaatcctc
     3901 ccgactcctt agaaagaagg gactcgaacc catattctgg agatcaaaac tccaagtgct
     3961 tccactacac cacttcctag taagatcagc taaatcaagc ttttgggccc ataccccaaa
     4021 aatgtaggtt aaaatccttc tcttaccaat gagcccttac attactataa ttctactatc
     4081 aagcttaggc ctaggtacaa ctctaacctt catgagctcc cactgactac tagcctgaat
     4141 aggtcttgaa attaatacac tagcaatcct cccactaata gcccaacacc accacccacg
     4201 agcagtagaa gccaccacca aatacttcct agcccaagca acagctgcag caacaatcct
     4261 attcgccagc actatcaatg cttgagccac aggagaatga aacattaact gcctctcaca
     4321 cccaattgca accacactag taataatagc cctagcacta aaagtaggtc tagccccagt
     4381 acacttctga atgcccccag taatacaagg actagacttg cctacaggac taattatagc
     4441 cacctgacaa aaattagcgc cattcgcgct aattatccaa atcactacca caacccaccc
     4501 acaattatta acccttctag gcctactatc tatcttcatt gggggctgag gaggacttag
     4561 ccaaactcag ctacgaaaga tcctagccta ctcatctatc gcccacttag gatgaataat
     4621 catcatcaca caatttaaac ctcaactaac catcctagcc ctcatcactt atatcatcat
     4681 gacatcagca acattcctag cattcaaact aatatccacc acaaaaatca acacattggc
     4741 aatatcttga tcaaaaaccc caatcctcac agccattacc gccctagcac tactttctct
     4801 aggaggcctc cccccactca caggtttcat accaaaatga ttaattttac aagaactagc
     4861 tacacaagga cttcctcttg tagcaaccac tgcagcacta agcgccctac taagcctcta
     4921 cttctaccta cgactatgct atgccataac cctaacaatc ccaccaaaca ctaataacgc
     4981 ctcaaccccc tggcgactac aaaacacaca aaatacaata ctcctagcca ccttcataac
     5041 cgcaacactc ctgctactac cactaacccc gctagctcaa gcattaatca actagagatt
     5101 taggataata ttccagacca aaagccttca aagctttaag taggagtgaa aatctcctaa
     5161 tctctgaata agacttgcag gactctatcc cacatcttct gaatgcaacc cagacacttt
     5221 aattaagcta aagccttact agatgagaag gcctcgatcc tacaaactcc tagttaacag
     5281 ctagacgctc aaaccagcga gcattcatct acttctcccc gcctagaaaa aaaaggcggg
     5341 gataagcccc ggcagacgcc aatccgcttc tttggatttg caatccaata tgttttacac
     5401 cacaaggcta atgataggaa aaggatttaa acctttgttc atggagctac aatccaccgc
     5461 ctaaccctcg gccatcctac ctgtgacgat cacacgctga ttcttctcaa ctaaccacaa
     5521 agacattggc accctttact tagtatttgg tgcctgagcc ggaatagttg gcacggccct
     5581 tagcctacta attcgagcgg agctagccca gcctggcaca cttctaggcg acgatcaaat
     5641 ttacaatgtt attgttactg ctcacgcctt cgtaataatc ttctttatag taataccaat
     5701 tatgattgga ggcttcggca attgacttat ccccctaata attggagcac cagacatagc
     5761 attcccccga ataaacaaca taagcttctg acttcttcca ccctcctttt tacttcttct
     5821 tgcctcatct ggagttgaag caggtgcagg aacaggatga actgtgtacc cacctcttgc
     5881 aggaaacctg gcacatgcag gagcttccgt agacctaaca attttctccc tacacctggc
     5941 aggagtctca tcaatccttg gagcaatcaa ctttatcaca acaattatta acataaaacc
     6001 ccctgccatc tcgcagtacc aaacacccct attcgtatga gccaccctaa ttacagcagt
     6061 actactacta ctatctctcc cagtactagc agctggcatc acaatgctat tgaccgaccg
     6121 aaacttaaac acaaccttct ttgaccccgc aggaggagga gacccaattc tataccaaca
     6181 ccttttctga ttctttgggc atccagaagt atatatttta attctaccag ggttcggaat
     6241 aatctcccat attgtagcct actacgcagg caaaaaagaa ccatttggtt acatggggat
     6301 agtctgagcc ataatggcta tcggtctttt aggcttcatc gtctgagctc accacatatt
     6361 cacagtagga atagacgtag acacccgagc atacttcaca tcagcaacga taattattgc
     6421 aatcccaaca ggggttaaag tatttagctg attagccacc ttgcatggag gatcaattaa
     6481 atgagaaacc ccactactat gagcccttgg gtttatcttc ctcttcacag taggaggact
     6541 caccggaatt gtactagcca actcatcctt agatattgta ctacacgata cctactacgt
     6601 agtagcccac ttccactatg tcctatcaat aggagccgta tttgccatca taggagcctt
     6661 cgtacactga ttcccccttt tcacaggata tactctacac aacacttgaa caaaaatcca
     6721 tttcggaaca atattcgtag gtgtaaacct cactttcttc ccccaacact tcctaggctt
     6781 agccgggata ccacgacggt attcagacta cccagatgcc tactcattat gaaacattat
     6841 ttcgtcaatt ggctctcttg tatccttggt agcagtagta atattcctgt atatcctatg
     6901 agaagcattc accgccaaac gagaagttct atctgtagaa ctaacagcca caaacccaga
     6961 atgactacac ggatgtcctc caccttatca cacattcgag gaaccagcct tcgtacaagt
     7021 acaagcaaat taacgagaaa ggaaggaatc gaacccccgt aaactagttt caagccagtc
     7081 acataaccac tctgtcactt tcttccataa gatactagta aaacaaatta ccttgccttg
     7141 tcaaggcaaa attgtaggtt aaactcctgc gtatcttaag ctaaatagct taatggcaca
     7201 tccctcacaa ctaggattcc aagacgcggc ctcccctgta atagaagaac ttctccactt
     7261 ccacgaccat gccttaataa tcgttttcct aattagcact ttagtcttat atattattgt
     7321 tgtaatagtt acaacaaaac tcacaaacaa atacatccta gactcccaag aaatcgaaat
     7381 cgtatgaaca attctcccag cagtcatcct aattataatc gcccttccct ccctacgaat
     7441 tttatatctt atagacgaag ttaatgaccc acacctaact gtaaaagcca tgggccacca
     7501 atgatactga agctacgaat acacagacta cgaagatcta gccttcgact catacataat
     7561 tcccacacaa gatctaaccc ctggacaatt ccgactactt gaaacagacc accgaatggt
     7621 aatcccaatg gaatccccag ttcgagtcct agtctccgcc gaagacgtcc tgcactcctg
     7681 agccgttcca gcattaggtg taaaaataga tgcagttcca ggacgactaa accaaacatc
     7741 cttcattacc tcccgccctg gggtgtacta cggacagtgc tccgagatct gcggcgccaa
     7801 tcacagcttt atacctatcg tcgtagaagc cgtccctcta gaacactttg aaaactgatc
     7861 ctccctcatg cttgaagccg cctcactgga aagctaaact gggcctagcg ttagcctttt
     7921 aagctaaaga ttggtgaccc ccaaccacct ccagtgatat gccacaatta aaccccgccc
     7981 catgatttgc aattctcgta ttctcgtgac taatcttcct aacagtaatc ccaactaaag
     8041 tcttaaaaca tacctttaca aatgaaatca cagcactaag cgccgaaaaa ctaaaatcag
     8101 acacctgaaa ctgaccatgg cactaaacct attcgaccaa tttataagcc ccacacacct
     8161 tggtattccc ctaatcgcca tcgctctaac cctgccttga atcctcgtcc cgtctccaac
     8221 caaccgctac caaactaatc gactgatctc cctacaaaat tgatttatca aaacatttac
     8281 acaacaacta ttaacacccc taaataaagg cggacacaaa tgagcaataa ttttaacctc
     8341 cctaataatc ttcatcttaa tactaaatat tctagggcta ttaccataca catttacccc
     8401 gacaacacaa ctctcattaa atatgggctt agccgtgcca ctatgactag ccacagtaat
     8461 tattgggcta cgcaaccaac ccactgcagc cctaggccat ctcctgccag aaggaacccc
     8521 aaccccactc atccccatcc taattattat cgaaacaatc agcctattta ttcgacccct
     8581 agcactagga gtacgactca cagccaacct cacagcaggc catctcctaa tccaattaat
     8641 ttcaactgca acaatcaccc tattgcccat aatgactaca gtagcaactc tcaccgctat
     8701 ccttctagtc ctgctaaccc tcctagaagt agcagttgcc attatccaag cgtacgtatt
     8761 cgtcctccta ttaagccttt acctacaaga aaacgtctaa tggcccacca agcacacgca
     8821 tatcacatgg ttgatccaag cccatggccc ttaaccgggg cagtagctgc tctcctaata
     8881 acatcaggtc tagcaatctg attccacttc cattcaacaa ctcttctaac actaggccta
     8941 atattgctac tactcacaat ataccaatga tgacgagaca tcgtccgaga agggaccttc
     9001 caaggacacc acaccccacc agtacaaaaa ggcctacgat acgggataat cttattcatc
     9061 acctcagaag tattattttt cctaggattc ttctgagcct tctaccattc tagcctagcc
     9121 cccacccccg aattaggagg atgctgacct ccaactggca ttacaccctt agacccattc
     9181 gaagtgccac tgcttaacac cgccgtcctc ctagcttctg gagtaacagt aacctgagcc
     9241 caccacagcc taatagaagg tgaacgcaaa caagcaatcc agtccctagc cctaactgtt
     9301 ctactaggcc tatactttac cgccctccaa gccatagaat actacgaagc tcctttcacc
     9361 attgcagacg gagtttacgg ctcaaccttc ttcgtagcca caggtttcca cggactccat
     9421 gttattattg gctcaacttt ccttattgtc tgcctactac gacaagtcca ataccacttt
     9481 acatcagaac accacttcgg atttgaagca gccgcctgat actgacactt cgtagatgta
     9541 gtatgactat tcctatacgt ctctatttac tgatgaggct catatctttc tagtatttca
     9601 aagttagtac gagtgacttc caatcaccta gtcttggtta aactccaagg aaagataatg
     9661 aacttaatta taactgtcct actaatcacc acagccctat ccctagtgct ggctttagta
     9721 tcattctgac tcccccaaat aaccccagac gcagaaaaac tttcccccta cgaatgtggc
     9781 tttgaccctt taggatcagc acgcctgcca ttctcactac gattctttct agtagctatc
     9841 ctatttctgc tatttgacct agaaattgcc cttcttctcc ccttaccatg aggcaatcaa
     9901 ctaccaaatc caacttacac actactatga gctgcaacag tccttattct acttacaata
     9961 ggcctaatct acgaatgact tcaaggagga ttagaatggg ctgaataggg tattagtcca
    10021 aatcaagacc tctgatttcg gctcagaaaa ccacggttaa aatccgtgat ccccttatga
    10081 caccagtata cttcagcttc acctcagcat tcactttagg gttaataggt ctagccttcc
    10141 accgcactca ccttctatca gcactgctat gtctagaagg aataatacta tcattattca
    10201 tcgccttagc cttatgaata ctacaactag aagcaactgc cttctcagca gcccctatcc
    10261 tcctgctagc cttctcagcc tgcgaagcta gcgcgggctt agccctgctc gtcgctacag
    10321 ctcgaaccca cggaacagac cgactccaag cactaaacct tctacaatgc taaaaatcct
    10381 aatccctaca atcatgctat tcccaacaat ctgactctcc tctcccaaat gactatgaac
    10441 cacaacaaca cttcaaagcc taaccatcgc acttatcagt cttacctgaa tcaaatggtc
    10501 ctcagaaaca ggctgaactt cctcaaatct ctacataggc acagaccccc tatcaacacc
    10561 tctactagta cttacttgtt gacttctgcc tcttataatc ctcgccagcc aaaatcacat
    10621 taaaactgaa ccaatcaacc gccaacgaag ctacatcacc cttctagctt cactacaaac
    10681 cttcctaatc atagcattcg gtgccacaga aatcatcata ttctacgtca tatttgaagc
    10741 caccctcatc cccacgctaa tcattattac ccgctgagga aaccaagccg aacgcttaag
    10801 cgccggcaca tacttcctat tctacaccct agcaggatct ctccccctac tagtggccct
    10861 actactatta catcaaaacc tagggacact ctcaatactc acaatccaat actcacaccc
    10921 cataacccta aactcctgag gggataaaat ttgatgagca ggatgcttaa tcgcctttct
    10981 agtaaaaata cccttatatg gagtccactt atgactacca aaagcccatg tagaagcccc
    11041 cgtagcaggc tcaatagtac tagcagcaat tttactaaaa ctaggcggct atggtataat
    11101 acgaataata attgtcttag accccttatc caaagatcta gtctacccaa ttatcgcact
    11161 agccctatgg ggtgtaatca taacagggtc aatctgtcta cgacaaactg acctaaaatc
    11221 attaatcgcc tactcttctg tcagccacat aggactagtc gcaggaggca ttctaatcca
    11281 aactccgtga ggctttaccg gagctctagt attaataatc gcccacggcc tagtttcatc
    11341 cgccctattc tgcctggcta acacaacata cgagcgaact cacagtcgaa caatactcct
    11401 agcccgggga ttgcaactta tctttccttt aaccgccgtc tgatgattta tctcaaacct
    11461 agcaaaccta gccctccctc cgctaccaaa tctaatagga gaactagtaa ttattacagc
    11521 aatatttaac tgatccccat gaacccttgc attgaccgga gcagggactc tcatcactgc
    11581 agcctattca ctttatctat tcctgataac ccaacgaggc cctctaccag aacatatcat
    11641 taacctacaa ccattccaca cacgagaaca tctactaata acccttcact tactaccgat
    11701 ccttctcctt attacaaaac cagaaatcat atgaggctga tggtactgta gatatagttt
    11761 aacacaaaac attagattgt ggttctaaaa atagaggtta aactcctctt atccaccgaa
    11821 agaggcccga ggcactaaag actgctaatc cttaccccca cggttaaact ccgtggctca
    11881 ttcgtattgc ttctaaagga taatagttca tccgttggtc ttaggaacca aaaactcttg
    11941 gtgcaactcc aagtagcagc tatggtaaat actattataa ctactaccct gctcttaacc
    12001 ttaacaattc taatttgacc cctccttata accctaactc caaaaccact aaaccaagac
    12061 tgagctacta aacacgccaa aaccgccgta agcactgcat tcttcatcaa tattatccca
    12121 ctcatcatct tcttagacca aggagcagaa agcatcatca ccacctgaaa ctgaataaat
    12181 atcataaact ttgatattaa cattagtttc aaattcgacc actattccct aatcttcacc
    12241 cccatcgccc tatacgtaac atgatccatc ctagaatttg catcatgata catacactcc
    12301 gacccatacc taaaccgatt ctttaaatac ttactactat tcttggtagc cataattacc
    12361 ctagtaaccg ccaataacct cttccaacta ttcattggat gagaaggagt aggcattata
    12421 tctttcctac taatcggatg atgacacgga cgagcagacg ctaatacagc agctctccaa
    12481 gcagtccttt acaaccgagt aggagatgta ggcctcatcc tagccattgc ctgaatcgca
    12541 ataaacctaa actcatgaga aattccacaa atctttttat tatcaaaaga atttgatata
    12601 acactccccc taataggcat catcttagct gccacaggaa aatccgccca atttggccta
    12661 catccatgac tgccctcagc aatagaaggc ccaactcccg tctcagccct actacactca
    12721 agcacaatag tagtcgcagg aatcttccta ctaatccgac tacacccact aatagaaaat
    12781 agccaattag cccttaccac ttgcctatgc ctaggcgccc taacaacatt atttacagcc
    12841 acctgcgctc taacccaaaa cgacatcaaa aaaatcgtag ctttctcaac atcaagccaa
    12901 ctaggcctaa taatagtcac catcggatta aaccagcccc aactagcctt cctacacatt
    12961 tgcactcacg cctttttcaa agctatacta tttctatgct ccggttcaat tattcacagc
    13021 ctaaacgacg aacaagacat ccgaaaaatg ggaggactac acaaacttat gcccttcact
    13081 tcctcctgcc ttgtcattgg tagcctagcc ctcacaggca tgcccttcct agcaggcttt
    13141 ttctcaaaag acgcaatcat tgaagcacta aacacctccc atctaaacgc ctgtgcccta
    13201 gccatcacac ttattgcaac atctttcacc gcagtttaca gtcttcgagt cgtattcttt
    13261 gtaaccatag gctcccctcg attcctccca ctatccccaa tcaatgaaaa ccactccgca
    13321 gtaaccgcac caattgaacg cctagcttgg ggaagcatca ttgcaggctt aatcatcacc
    13381 tcaaacttcc tcccattaaa aaccccaatc ataaccatac ctctgactct taaaatagct
    13441 gcactagcag ttacaatcac aggattaatt attgccctag cactagccac agcaacctca
    13501 aaacaaatta aaatcacccc aactctcaca cttcacaact tctccaacat acttgggttc
    13561 ttcccaccaa ttatccaccg cctggttcca aaaatcaacc tcactttagg aaaacaggct
    13621 acaaaactag accgacaatg actagaaata gggcccaaag gactacatcc catacataac
    13681 cttatttcct caacatttga taacataaac actaatattg ttaaaatcta cctcaccttc
    13741 tacctaatct ccacagccct aatcattacc atactatcaa cattctaaac cgcccgaagt
    13801 gcaccacgtc ccaaacctcg ggtcaactcc aacactacaa aaagacataa caacaatacc
    13861 cacgcacata caaccaacat tccaccccca acagaataca tcaaagaaat gccactaaca
    13921 tccccccgta ctacaaaaaa ctccttaaac tcatctacaa caacccaacc accatgacta
    13981 ccccaaaacc accacacagc caccccaacc ccaaacaaat acatcaaaac ataagcttta
    14041 accgacccaa ccccccaagt ctcaggaaat ggttcagccg ccaaagccgc tgaatacgca
    14101 aatacaacta acattccccc caaataaatc aaaaataaca ttaaacccac taacgaccca
    14161 ccatgtccaa tcaaaacccc acatccaacc cccgccgcca ttgccaagcc taaagcagca
    14221 aaataaggag caggattaga agcaactcca actaacccaa caaccagccc taacaaaaga
    14281 atatcaagaa aatatatcat aattctcgcc cggattttaa ccagaactaa tgacttgaaa
    14341 aaccaccgtt gttattcaac tacaagaacc atggtcaccc gtaaaactca cccactattc
    14401 aaaattatca acgacgcact aattgatctc ccagccccat caaacatctc tgcctgatga
    14461 aactttggct ctctactact attatgcctt gcagtacaga tcctgacagg actattccta
    14521 gccatacatt acacttcaga cgtctcatcc gccttctctt cagtagccca catctgccgg
    14581 gacgtcaatt atggttgaat catccgcaat ctccacgcca acggagcctc tttcttcttc
    14641 atctgcctct acctacatat cggacgcggg ctatactatg gttcctacct atacaaagaa
    14701 acctgaaaca tcggtgtcat tctcttacta ctagtaatag caaccgcatt tgtaggctac
    14761 gtactaccat gaggccaaat atccttctga ggcgccacag taattacaaa cctcctatca
    14821 gccgtaccat acataggaga tgccctagta caatgaattt gagggggttt ctccgtagat
    14881 aatgccacac taacacgatt cttcacattc cacttccttc tcccattcgc agtaattgca
    14941 gccacaatcc ttcacgccct attcctccac gaaacaggtt ccaataatcc aatcggacta
    15001 aactccgacg cggacaaaat ctcctttcac ccatacttct cctacaaaga cctatttgga
    15061 ttcatcgtcc taatcacttc ccttgcaacc ctagccctat tctcaccaaa cctcttaggc
    15121 gacccagaaa acttcacccc cgccaaccct ctagtaaccc ctccacacat caaaccagaa
    15181 tgatacttcc tattcgccta cgcaatccta cgatctatcc caaacaaact aggcggagta
    15241 ttagcattac tattctccat tctagtacta ataatcgtac ccctactaca cacctccaaa
    15301 caacaaggac taacttttcg ccccatcacc caattcctat tctgagccct tgtcgccgac
    15361 gtattcatcc taacctgaat cggcggaata ccagtcgaac atccattcat cattatcggc
    15421 caaatcgcct cagttctata tttcatgcta ttcctaaccc taattccaat agcaggctga
    15481 ttagaaaaca aactccttaa cttcaactgc cctagtagct taggcataaa gcgccggtct
    15541 tgtaatccgg agatcgaagg ttaaaatcct tcctagcgcc agaaaagaga gattttaact
    15601 cccaccccta actcccaaag ctaggattct aaactaaact attctctgca ataagccaag
    15661 attatggccc aaaccatttt ccatatcata cgtatatccc gactacgact cggctcctat
    15721 ggtatagtac atatattatg gtgtagtaca tacatgcatg actttacata atgccttaat
    15781 acattcgact ttgaatcccc aggatggacc tcaaatacgt ttattcacaa cattaagata
    15841 agcggtacca ggcgcatatt agaagcttga ttcccactta tattatctga aacaggagaa
    15901 actgtacagt cgagcatttg tatgtcttag accttcctcc ttgcctaatt caactattgg
    15961 tttctctaaa actacttaat gtaataagaa accaccaacc ttgtaagtct agtgtatata
    16021 gtccctgata ggtcagggac aaaacttgtg ggggtagtac aacttgcact attactggca
    16081 tctggttcct atttcagggc cataaattta atattccact aaacttgatt tgtcccggca
    16141 taagttaatg ctgtgaccac gacgtagcaa aaacccccca tgctaaagcg ttctttctaa
    16201 tgggcatggg gtatttttaa tttttaggtc actttcattt ggcatatttc atgtaggaac
    16261 tgttcaatta ttaaattaag ggagaacatt ttctcttgca tgagttaatg atccgtgaag
    16321 gttttgaaga catagtcgat tttacattgc attctactat atcaagtgca taacactatt
    16381 tcactactcc acatacttcc ctaggatttc ccccctcctc ccggcctcgc gcgcgcggta
    16441 aacccccctt accccccacg ccgtacgagt cctaattaat cctgttaaac ccctaaacca
    16501 ggcaaggctc gattgacatg atcaacaagt atatttatgt gttgatatat agtgttataa
    16561 atttgaatta cattatata
//
