# Supplementary material for: Comparison and phylogenetic analysis of the mitochondrial genomes of Synodontis eupterus and Synodontis polli
Source: Sci Rep. 2024 Jul 4;14:15393. doi: 10.1038/s41598-024-65809-4 (PMC11224264; doi:10.1038/s41598-024-65809-4)
Supplement: Supplementary file 2 — Supplementary Information 2. [file 41598_2024_65809_MOESM2_ESM.gb]

LOCUS       OP581955               16544 bp    DNA     circular VRT 03-OCT-2022
DEFINITION  Synodontis polli mitochondrion, complete genome.
ACCESSION   OP581955
VERSION     OP581955
KEYWORDS    .
SOURCE      mitochondrion Synodontis polli
  ORGANISM  Synodontis polli
            Eukaryota; Metazoa; Chordata; Craniata; Vertebrata; Euteleostomi;
            Actinopterygii; Neopterygii; Teleostei; Ostariophysi; Siluriformes;
            Mochokidae; Mochokinae; Synodontis.
REFERENCE   1  (bases 1 to 16544)
  AUTHORS   Sun,C.-H.
  TITLE     Direct Submission
  JOURNAL   Submitted (03-OCT-2022) Department of Ecology and Institute of
            Hydrobiology, Jinan University, 601 Huangpu Avenue West, Guangzhou,
            Guangdong 510632, China
COMMENT     ##Assembly-Data-START##
            Assembly Method       :: spades.py v. 3.11.1
            Sequencing Technology :: Illumina
            ##Assembly-Data-END##
            Bankit Comment: ALT EMAIL:sch543116411@163.com
            Bankit Comment: TOTAL # OF SEQS:1
FEATURES             Location/Qualifiers
     source          1..16544
                     /organism="Synodontis polli"
                     /organelle="mitochondrion"
                     /mol_type="genomic DNA"
                     /db_xref="taxon:392949"
                     /User_Note=""
                     /Class="Actinopteri"
                     /Order="Siluriformes"
                     /Superfamily="N/A"
                     /Family="Mochokidae"
                     /Subfamily="Mochokinae"
                     /Genus="Synodontis"
     gene            1..70
                     /gene="trnF(gaa)"
     tRNA            1..70
                     /gene="trnF(gaa)"
                     /product="tRNA-Phe"
     rRNA            71..1028
                     /product="s-rRNA"
     gene            1029..1100
                     /gene="trnV(tac)"
     tRNA            1029..1100
                     /gene="trnV(tac)"
                     /product="tRNA-Val"
     rRNA            1101..2782
                     /product="l-rRNA"
     gene            2783..2857
                     /gene="trnL2(taa)"
     tRNA            2783..2857
                     /gene="trnL2(taa)"
                     /product="tRNA-Leu"
     gene            2858..3832
                     /gene="nad1"
     CDS             2858..3832
                     /gene="nad1"
                     /codon_start=1
                     /transl_table=2
                     /product="NADH dehydrogenase subunit 1"
                     /translation="MMTLLATHVINPLAYIVPVLLAVAFLTLIERKVLGYMQLRKGPNV
                     VGPYGLLQPIADGVKLFIKEPIRPSTSSPLLFLVTPMLALTLALTLWAPMPIPHPVTDL
                     NLGMLFILALSSLAVYSILGSGWASNSKYALIGALRAVAQTISYEVSLGLILLSIIIFT
                     GGFTLQMFNTTQETIWLLLPAWPLAAMWYISTLAETNRAPFDLTEGESELVSGFNVEYA
                     GGPFALFFLAEYANILLMNTLSAILFLGTTHTPTIPELASINIMTKAALLSMLFLWVRA
                     SYPRFRYDQLMHLVWKNFLPMTLALILWHTALPIAFMGLPPQL"
     gene            3835..3906
                     /gene="trnI(gat)"
     tRNA            3835..3906
                     /gene="trnI(gat)"
                     /product="tRNA-Ile"
     gene            complement(3906..3976)
                     /gene="trnQ(ttg)"
     tRNA            complement(3906..3976)
                     /gene="trnQ(ttg)"
                     /product="tRNA-Gln"
     gene            3976..4045
                     /gene="trnM(cat)"
     tRNA            3976..4045
                     /gene="trnM(cat)"
                     /product="tRNA-Met"
     gene            4046..5090
                     /gene="nad2"
     CDS             4046..5090
                     /gene="nad2"
                     /codon_start=1
                     /transl_table=2
                     /product="NADH dehydrogenase subunit 2"
                     /translation="MSPYITMILLSSLGLGTTLTFMSSHWLLAWMGLEINTLAILPLMA
                     QHHHPRAVEATTKYFLAQATAAATILFASTINAWATGEWNINCLSHPIATTLVMMALAL
                     KVGLAPVHFWMPPVMQGLDLPTGLIMATWQKLAPFALIIQITTTTHPQLLTFLGLLSIF
                     IGGWGGLSQTQLRKILAYSSIAHLGWMIVITQFKPQLTILALTIYIIMTSATFLAFKLM
                     STTKINTLATSWSKTPSLAAIAALALLSLGGLPPLTGFMPKWLILQELTAQGLPLVATI
                     AALSALLSLYFYLRLCYAMTLTIPPNTNYASTPWRLQNTQNTALLATFMTATLLLLPLA
                     PLAQALIN"
     gene            5091..5163
                     /gene="trnW(tca)"
     tRNA            5091..5163
                     /gene="trnW(tca)"
                     /product="tRNA-Trp"
     gene            complement(5166..5234)
                     /gene="trnA(tgc)"
     tRNA            complement(5166..5234)
                     /gene="trnA(tgc)"
                     /product="tRNA-Ala"
     gene            complement(5236..5308)
                     /gene="trnN(gtt)"
     tRNA            complement(5236..5308)
                     /gene="trnN(gtt)"
                     /product="tRNA-Asn"
     gene            complement(5341..5406)
                     /gene="trnC(gca)"
     tRNA            complement(5341..5406)
                     /gene="trnC(gca)"
                     /product="tRNA-Cys"
     gene            complement(5409..5478)
                     /gene="trnY(gta)"
     tRNA            complement(5409..5478)
                     /gene="trnY(gta)"
                     /product="tRNA-Tyr"
     gene            5480..7030
                     /gene="cox1"
     CDS             5480..7030
                     /gene="cox1"
                     /codon_start=1
                     /transl_table=2
                     /product="cytochrome c oxidase subunit 1"
                     /translation="MTITRWFFSTNHKDIGTLYLVFGAWAGMVGTALSLLIRAELAQPG
                     TLLGDDQIYNVIVTAHAFVMIFFMVMPIMIGGFGNWLVPLMIGAPDMAFPRMNNMSFWL
                     LPPSFLLLLASSGVEAGAGTGWTVYPPLAGNLAHAGASVDLTIFSLHLAGVSSILGAIN
                     FITTIINMKPPAISQYQTPLFVWATLITAVLLLLSLPVLAAGITMLLTDRNLNTTFFDP
                     AGGGDPILYQHLFWFFGHPEVYILILPGFGMISHIVAYYAGKKEPFGYMGMVWAMMAIG
                     LLGFIVWAHHMFTVGMDVDTRAYFTSATMIIAIPTGVKVFSWLATLHGGSIKWETPLLW
                     ALGFIFLFTVGGLTGIVLANSSLDIVLHDTYYVVAHFHYVLSMGAVFAIMGAFVHWFPL
                     FTGYTLHDTWTKIHFGTMFLGVNLTFFPQHFLGLAGMPRRYSDYPDAYSLWNIVSSIGS
                     LVSLVAVVMFLYILWEAFTAKREVLSVELTATNPEWLHGCPPPYHTFEEPAFVQVRAN"
     gene            complement(7031..7101)
                     /gene="trnS2(tga)"
     tRNA            complement(7031..7101)
                     /gene="trnS2(tga)"
                     /product="tRNA-Ser"
     gene            7106..7175
                     /gene="trnD(gtc)"
     tRNA            7106..7175
                     /gene="trnD(gtc)"
                     /product="tRNA-Asp"
     gene            7190..7880
                     /gene="cox2"
     CDS             7190..7880
                     /gene="cox2"
                     /codon_start=1
                     /transl_table=2
                     /product="cytochrome c oxidase subunit 2"
                     /translation="MAHPSQLGFQDAASPVMEELLHFHDHALMIVFLISTLVLYIIVVM
                     VTTKLTNKYILDSQEIEIVWTILPAVILIMIALPSLRILYLMDEVNDPHLTVKAMGHQW
                     YWSYEYTDYEDLAFDSYMVPTQDLAPGQFRLLETDHRMVIPMESPVRVLVSAEDVLHSW
                     AVPALGVKMDAVPGRLNQTSFITSRPGVYYGQCSEICGANHSFMPIVVEAVPLEHFENW
                     SSLMLEAA"
     gene            7881..7954
                     /gene="trnK(ttt)"
     tRNA            7881..7954
                     /gene="trnK(ttt)"
                     /product="tRNA-Lys"
     gene            7956..8123
                     /gene="atp8"
     CDS             7956..8123
                     /gene="atp8"
                     /codon_start=1
                     /transl_table=2
                     /product="ATP synthase F0 subunit 8"
                     /translation="MPQLNPAPWFAILVFSWLIFLTVIPNKVLKHTFTNEITALSAEKL
                     KSDTWNWPWH"
     gene            8114..8796
                     /gene="atp6"
     CDS             8114..8796
                     /gene="atp6"
                     /codon_start=1
                     /transl_table=2
                     /product="ATP synthase F0 subunit 6"
                     /translation="MALNLFDQFMSPTHLGVPLIAIALALPWILIPSPTNRYQTNRLLS
                     LQNWFIKTFTQQLLTPLNKGGHKWAMILASLMIFILTLNILGLLPYTFTPTTQLSLNMG
                     LAVPLWLATVIIGLRNQPTAALGHLLPEGTPALLIPILIVIETISLFIRPLALGVRLTA
                     NLTAGHLLIQLISTATITLLPMMTTVAALTAILLVLLTLLEVAVAVIQAYVFVLLLSLY
                     LQENV"
     gene            8797..9580
                     /gene="cox3"
     CDS             8797..9580
                     /gene="cox3"
                     /codon_start=1
                     /transl_table=2
                     /product="cytochrome c oxidase subunit 3"
                     /translation="MAHQAHAYHMVDPSPWPLTGAVAALLMTSGLAIWFHFHSTTLLAL
                     GLMLLLLTMYQWWRDIVREGTFQGHHTPPVQKGLRYGMILFITSEVLFFLGFFWAFYHS
                     SLAPTPELGGCWPPTGITPLDPFEVPLLNTAVLLASGVTVTWAHHSLMEGERKQAIQSL
                     ALTILLGLYFTALQAMEYYEAPFTIADGVYGSTFFVATGFHGLHVIIGTTFLAICLLRQ
                     VQYHFTSEHHFGFEAAAWYWHFVDVVWLFLYVSIYWWGS"
     gene            9581..9654
                     /gene="trnG(tcc)"
     tRNA            9581..9654
                     /gene="trnG(tcc)"
                     /product="tRNA-Gly"
     gene            9655..10003
                     /gene="nad3"
     CDS             9655..10003
                     /gene="nad3"
                     /codon_start=1
                     /transl_table=2
                     /product="NADH dehydrogenase subunit 3"
                     /translation="MNLIMTVLLITTALSLVLALVSFWLPQMTPDAEKLSPYECGFDPL
                     GSARLPFSLRFFLVAILFLLFDLEIALLLPLPWGNQLPSPTYTLLWAATVLILLTLGLV
                     YEWLQGGLEWAE"
     gene            10004..10073
                     /gene="trnR(tcg)"
     tRNA            10004..10073
                     /gene="trnR(tcg)"
                     /product="tRNA-Arg"
     gene            10074..10370
                     /gene="nad4l"
     CDS             10074..10370
                     /gene="nad4l"
                     /codon_start=1
                     /transl_table=2
                     /product="NADH dehydrogenase subunit 4L"
                     /translation="MTPVYFSFTSAFTLGLMGLAFHRTHLLSALLCLEGMMLSLFIALA
                     LWMLQLEATAFSAAPILLLAFSACEASAGLALLVATARTHGTDRLQALNLLQC"
     gene            10364..11744
                     /gene="nad4"
     CDS             10364..11744
                     /gene="nad4"
                     /codon_start=1
                     /transl_table=2
                     /product="NADH dehydrogenase subunit 4"
                     /translation="MLKILVPTIMLFPTIWLSSPKWLWTTTTLQSLAIALVSLTWIKWS
                     SETGWTSSNLYMGTDPLSTPLLVLTCWLLPLMILASQNHIKTEPLSRQRSYITLLASLQ
                     TFLIMAFGATEIIMFYVMFEATLIPTLIIITRWGNQAERLSAGTYFLFYTLAGSLPLLV
                     ALLLLHQNLGTLSMLTIQYSHPLAMNSWGDKIWWAGCLIAFLVKMPLYGVHLWLPKAHV
                     EAPVAGSMVLAAILLKLGGYGMMRMMIVLDPLSKDLVYPIIALALWGVIMTGSICLRQT
                     DLKSLIAYSSVSHMGLVAGGILIQTPWGFTGALVLMIAHGLVSSALFCLANTTYERTHS
                     RTMLLARGLQLIFPLTAVWWFISNLANLALPPLPNLMGELVIITAMFNWSPWTLALTGA
                     GTLITAAYSLYLFLMTQRGPLPQHIINLQPSHTREHLLMTLHLLPIILLITKPEIMWGW
                     WY"
     gene            11745..11815
                     /gene="trnH(gtg)"
     tRNA            11745..11815
                     /gene="trnH(gtg)"
                     /product="tRNA-His"
     gene            11816..11882
                     /gene="trnS1(gct)"
     tRNA            11816..11882
                     /gene="trnS1(gct)"
                     /product="tRNA-Ser"
     gene            11887..11959
                     /gene="trnL1(tag)"
     tRNA            11887..11959
                     /gene="trnL1(tag)"
                     /product="tRNA-Leu"
     gene            11960..13786
                     /gene="nad5"
     CDS             11960..13786
                     /gene="nad5"
                     /codon_start=1
                     /transl_table=2
                     /product="NADH dehydrogenase subunit 5"
                     /translation="MVNTIMTTTLLLTLTVLVWPLLMTLTPKPLNQNWATMHAKTAVST
                     AFFINILPLIIFLDQGTENIITTWNWMNIMNFDINISFKFDHYSLIFTPIALYVTWSIL
                     EFASWYMHSDPYLNRFFKYLLLFLVAMITLVTANNLFQLFIGWEGVGIMSFLLIGWWHG
                     RADANTAALQAVLYNRVGDVGLILAIAWIAMNLNSWEIPQIFLLSKEFDMTLPLMGIIL
                     AATGKSAQFGLHPWLPSAMEGPTPVSALLHSSTMVVAGIFLLIRLHPLMENNQTALTTC
                     LCLGTLTTLFTATCALTQNDIKKIVAFSTSSQLGLMMVTIGLNQPQLAFLHICTHAFFK
                     AMLFLCSGSIIHSLNDEQDIRKMGGLHKLMPFTSSCLVIGSLALTGMPFLAGFFSKDAI
                     IEALNTSHLNACALAITLIATSFTAVYSLRVVFFVTMGSPRFLPLSPINENHPAVIAPI
                     ERLAWGSIIAGLIIASNFLPLKTPIMTMPLALKMAALAVTITGLIIALALATATSKQIK
                     ITPTLTLHNFSNMLGFFPPIVHRLVPKINLTLGKQATKLDRQWLEMGPKGLHPLHNLIS
                     STFDNMNTNIVKIYLTFYLVSTTLIIIILSTF"
     gene            complement(13783..14298)
                     /gene="nad6"
     CDS             complement(13783..14298)
                     /gene="nad6"
                     /codon_start=1
                     /transl_table=2
                     /product="NADH dehydrogenase subunit 6"
                     /translation="MMYFLDILLLGLVVGLVGVASNPAPYFAALGLAMAAGVGCGVLIG
                     HGGSLVGLMLFLIYLGGMLVVFAYSAALAAEPFPETWGVGSVKAYVLMYLFGVGVAVWW
                     FWGSHGGWVVVDEFKEFFVVRGDVSGISLMYSVGGGMLVVCAWVLLLCLFVVLELTRGL
                     GRGTLRAV"
     gene            complement(14299..14367)
                     /gene="trnE(ttc)"
     tRNA            complement(14299..14367)
                     /gene="trnE(ttc)"
                     /product="tRNA-Glu"
     gene            14369..15506
                     /gene="cob"
     CDS             14369..15506
                     /gene="cob"
                     /codon_start=1
                     /transl_table=2
                     /product="cytochrome b"
                     /translation="MITRKTHPLFKIINDALIDLPAPSNISAWWNFGSLLLLCLAVQIL
                     TGLFLAMHYTSDVSTAFSSVAHICRDVNYGWIIRNLHANGASFLFICIYLHIGRGLYYG
                     SYLYKETWNIGVILLLLVMATAFVGYVLPWGQMSFWGATVITNLLSAVPYMGDALVQWI
                     WGGFSVDNATLTRFFTFHFLLPFAVIAATVLHALFLHETGSNNPIGLNSDADKISFHPY
                     FSYKDLFGFIALITALATLALFSPNLLGDPENFTPANPLVTPPHIKPEWYFLFAYAILR
                     SIPNKLGGVLALLFSILVLMVVPLLHTSKQQGLTFRPLTQFLFWTLVADVFILTWIGGM
                     PVEHPFIIIGQIASVLYFMLFLALIPMAGWLENKLLNFN"
     gene            15507..15578
                     /gene="trnT(tgt)"
     tRNA            15507..15578
                     /gene="trnT(tgt)"
                     /product="tRNA-Thr"
     gene            complement(15577..15646)
                     /gene="trnP(tgg)"
     tRNA            complement(15577..15646)
                     /gene="trnP(tgg)"
                     /product="tRNA-Pro"
     D-loop          15647..16544
                     /note="control region"
ORIGIN
        1 gctagtgtag cttaaaccaa agcataacac tgaagatgtt aagatgaatc ctagaaagat
       61 tccacaggca caaaggcttg gtcctggctt tactatcagc tctagcccga tttatacatg
      121 caagtatccg catccctgtg agaatgccct caatcccctg cccggggacg aggagcaggc
      181 atcaggcaca cccgcctagc ccaagacgcc ttgctacgcc acacccccaa gggacttcag
      241 cagtaataaa cattaagcca taagtgcaaa cttgacttag ttaaggctaa aagggtcggt
      301 aaaattcgtg ccagccaccg cggttatacg aaagacccaa gttgatacac gcggcgtaaa
      361 gggtggttaa ggaacacaat aaataaagcc aaagaccctc taggccgtca tacgcactcc
      421 gagggcacga gacccatgca cgaaagtagc tttaaataaa cctcacctga ccccacgaaa
      481 gctaagaaac aaactaggat tagataccct actatgctta gccttaaacc cagatatact
      541 tttacacaca tatccgcccg ggtactacga gcacagctta aaacccaaag gacttggcgg
      601 tgtctcagac ccacctagag gagcctgttc tagaaccgat aacccccgtt aaacctcacc
      661 acttcttgtc ccccccgcct atataccgcc gtcgtcagct taccctgtga aggctcaaca
      721 gtaagcaaaa taggcccgcc caaaaacgtc aggtcgaggt gtagcgcacg aagtgggaag
      781 aaatgggcta cattttctaa aaaacagaat actacgaatg gcattctgaa aattaatgcc
      841 tgaaggtgga tttagtagta aaaagcaaat agagcgttct tttgaattag gctctgagac
      901 gcgcacacac cgcccgtcac tctcccccgc acccacatct taactcaaca ttcataataa
      961 cacaaccata agcacgggga ggcaagtcgt aacatggtaa gtgtaccgga aggtgcactt
     1021 ggaataacca ggacgtggct gagatagaca agcatctccc ttacaccgag aagacatcca
     1081 tgcaagttgg atcgccctga gctaaacagc tagcctaacc acataaaaca accaaaacaa
     1141 cattaaaata tttcataaaa cccaaataac tcaaactaaa acattttacc gccctagtac
     1201 gtgagacaga aaaggcaaca attagagcca tagaaaaagt accgtaaggg aatgctgaaa
     1261 gagaaatgaa acaaatcatt aaagcacaac aaagcagaga ctagccctcg taccttttgc
     1321 atcatgattt agccagcccc cctgagcaaa gcgcccttta gttcaagacc ccgaaactaa
     1381 gtgagctacc ccgagacagt ctattaatta ggaccaaccc gtctctgtgg caaaagagtg
     1441 ggaagatctc cgggtagagg tgacagacct accgaactta gttatagctg gttgcctaag
     1501 aaacgaatag aagttcagct tcgcactcct caactcacaa ctatttctaa taacacaaga
     1561 gtcagagcaa catgcgaaag ttaatcaaaa ggggtacagc ccttttgaaa caggaaacaa
     1621 ccttaccagg aggttaaaga ttatattata caagatacac cgctctagtg ggcctaaaag
     1681 cagccaccta gacagaaagc gttaaagctc gggcggatca aaaatctatt atccaaatat
     1741 cctatctaaa acccctagtc atattaggcc attccatgct tgcatggaag agatactgct
     1801 aaaatgagta ataagaagga acccccttct cctagcctac gtgtatgcta gatcggaccc
     1861 cccactagca attaacgaac ccaaccaaag agggtaatgt gaccacacca aaaaccaaga
     1921 aaaccccaca tcaactcaat cgttatcccc acaccggaag gcagtacata ggaaagacta
     1981 aaagaaaagg aaggaactcg gcaaacacaa gcctcgcctg tttaccaaaa acatcgcctc
     2041 ctgcaaactt caacgtatag gaggtcttgc ctgcccagtg acaagttaaa cggccgcggt
     2101 attttgaccg tgcgaaggta gcgcaatcac ttgtctttta aatgaagacc tgtatgaatg
     2161 gtggaacgag ggcttaactg tctccctttt caggtcaatg aaattgatct gcccgtgcag
     2221 aagcggacat acaaatacaa gacgagaaga ccctttggag cttaagacac aagatcaact
     2281 acgtcaagaa cccagcacca ggttaaacta agtagaaact gatccacatc ttcagttggg
     2341 gcgaccgcgg gagaaaacaa agctcccacg cggaccgggg tttcaaccct aaaaccaaga
     2401 gaaacatctc taagtcacag aatatctgac cataaagatc cggccacttg ccgatcaacg
     2461 gaccaagtta ccctagggat aacagcgcaa tcctcttcca gagtccatat cgacaagagg
     2521 gtttacgacc tcgatgttgg atcaggacat cctaatggtg cagccgctat taagggttcg
     2581 tttgttcaac gattaaagtc ctacgtgatc tgagttcaga ccggagcaat ccaggtcagt
     2641 ttctatctgt aatgctactt ctttctagta cgaaaggacc gagagaaggg ggcctatatt
     2701 ataaaacacg ccccaccctg acctaatgac atcaactaaa ttagacaaaa ggagagcaca
     2761 aacccacatc aagataagat taattaagat ggcagagccc ggtaattgca aaaggcctaa
     2821 gccctttcaa ccggaggttc aaatcctcct cttaattatg ataaccctat tggctaccca
     2881 tgtaatcaac cccttagcct acattgtgcc agtactacta gcagtcgcct tcttaaccct
     2941 gattgaacga aaggttctag ggtacataca actacgcaaa ggcccaaatg tagtaggacc
     3001 atacggacta ctacaaccaa ttgcagatgg ggtaaaatta tttatcaaag agcccatccg
     3061 tccatcaacc tcttcccccc tattattcct tgtcacccca atactagctc tcaccctggc
     3121 cctaacacta tgagcaccaa tgcctatccc ccacccagta acagacctca atttaggaat
     3181 attattcatt ctggccctct ccagcctagc cgtatactcc attctgggct ccggatgggc
     3241 ctccaactca aaatatgccc taatcggggc actacgagca gtagcccaga ccatctcata
     3301 tgaagttagc ttaggactaa tcctactgtc tatcatcatt tttacagggg gtttcaccct
     3361 tcaaatattt aacacaaccc aagaaacaat ctgactcctc ctcccagcct ggcctctcgc
     3421 cgccatatga tacatttcca ccctagccga aacaaaccgc gccccgtttg acctcacaga
     3481 aggtgaatca gagctagtct caggcttcaa tgtagaatat gcaggagggc ccttcgcgct
     3541 attcttcttg gcagaatacg ctaacatcct actaataaac actttgtcag ccattctatt
     3601 cttaggcact acacataccc caactattcc cgaacttgcc tccatcaaca tcataacaaa
     3661 agctgcacta ctatccatac tattcttatg agtacgtgcc tcctaccccc gattccgata
     3721 cgaccaactt atacatttag tatgaaaaaa cttcctacca ataacattag ccctcatcct
     3781 atgacatact gccctgccaa tcgcatttat agggctaccc ccacaattat agcaggagtt
     3841 gtgcctgaac gcccaaggac cactttgata gagtgactaa tgggggttaa aatccccccg
     3901 actccttaga aagaaggggc tcgaacccat attctggaga tcaaaactcc aagtgcttcc
     3961 actacaccac ttcctagtaa gatcagctaa atcaagcttt tgggcccata ccccaaaaat
     4021 gtaggttaaa atccttctct taccaatgag cccttacatt actataattc tactatcaag
     4081 cttaggccta ggtacaactc taaccttcat aagctcccac tgactactag cctgaatagg
     4141 tcttgaaatc aatacactag caatcctacc actaatagcc caacaccatc acccacgagc
     4201 agtagaagcc accaccaaat actttctagc ccaagcaacc gccgcagcaa caattttatt
     4261 cgccagcact atcaatgctt gagccacagg agaatgaaac attaactgcc tatcacaccc
     4321 aatcgcaact acattagtta taatggcgct agcactaaaa gtaggcctgg cccccgtaca
     4381 cttctgaatg cccccagtaa tacaaggact agatctgcct acaggactaa ttatagccac
     4441 ctggcaaaaa ctagcaccat ttgcactaat tattcaaatc accaccacaa cccacccaca
     4501 actattaacc tttcttggcc tactatcaat ctttatcggg ggctgaggag gccttagcca
     4561 aacccaactg cgaaaaatcc tagcctactc atccatcgcc catctaggat gaataatcgt
     4621 cattacacaa tttaaacccc aactaactat tctagctctc accatctaca ttatcatgac
     4681 atcagcaaca ttcctagcat tcaaactaat atcaacaaca aaaatcaata cattagcaac
     4741 atcttgatca aaaacccctt ccctcgcagc catcgctgcc ctagcactgc tttccctagg
     4801 gggactgccc ccgctcacag gattcatacc aaaatgacta atcctgcaag aactaactgc
     4861 acaaggactc cccctcgtgg caaccattgc agcactcagc gccctcctaa gcctctactt
     4921 ttacctacga ctatgctatg ccataaccct cacaattcca ccaaacacca actacgcttc
     4981 aaccccttga cgactacaaa acacacaaaa tacagccctc ctagccacct tcataaccgc
     5041 aacactcttg ctcctaccac tcgccccgct agctcaagca ttgatcaact agagatttag
     5101 gataatatta tagaccaaaa gccttcaaag ctttaagtaa gagtgaaaat ctcttaatct
     5161 ctgaataagg cttgcaggac tctaccccac atcttctgaa tgcaacccag acactttaat
     5221 taagctaaag ccttactaga tgagaaggcc tcgatcctac aaactcctag ttaacagcta
     5281 gacgctcaaa ccagcgagca ttcatctact tctccccgcc tcaagaaaaa aggcggggat
     5341 aagccccggc agacgccaat ctgcttcttc ggatttgcaa tccaatatgt tttacaccac
     5401 aaggcttatg ataggaaaag gatttaaacc tttgttcatg gagctacaat ccaccgccta
     5461 accctcggcc atcctacctg tgacaatcac acgctgattc ttctcaacta accacaaaga
     5521 cattggcacc ctttacttag tatttggtgc ctgagccggg atagttggca cggcccttag
     5581 cctgctaatt cgagcggagc tagcccaacc tggcacactt ctaggcgacg atcaaattta
     5641 caatgttatt gttactgctc acgccttcgt aataatcttc tttatagtaa taccaattat
     5701 gattggaggc ttcggcaatt gacttgtgcc cctaataatt ggggccccag atatagcatt
     5761 tccccgaata aacaacatga gtttctgact cctaccacct tccttcttac ttcttcttgc
     5821 ctcatctgga gttgaagcag gagcaggaac aggatgaact gtatacccac ctcttgcagg
     5881 aaacctcgca catgcaggag cttccgtaga cctaacaatt ttctccctcc acctcgcagg
     5941 agtctcatca attctggggg caattaactt tatcacaaca attattaaca taaagccccc
     6001 tgccatctcg cagtaccaaa cacctctatt tgtatgggcc accctaatca cagcagtatt
     6061 actgctacta tctctcccag tattagccgc tgggatcaca atactactaa ccgaccgaaa
     6121 cttaaatacg accttctttg accccgcagg aggaggagac ccaattctct accaacatct
     6181 tttctgattc tttggccacc cagaagtata tattttaatc ctgccaggat ttggaataat
     6241 ctcccatatc gtagcctact atgcaggtaa aaaagaaccc tttggttaca taggtatagt
     6301 ctgggccata atggctattg gtcttttagg cttcatcgtc tgggcccacc acatgttcac
     6361 agtaggaata gacgtagaca ctcgagcata cttcacatca gcaacaataa ttattgcaat
     6421 cccaacaggg gtcaaagtat ttagctgatt agccacttta cacggaggat caattaaatg
     6481 agaaacccca ctactatgag ctcttggatt tattttcctt ttcacagtag gaggactaac
     6541 tggaattgta ctagccaact catccctaga tatcgtacta cacgacacct actacgtagt
     6601 agcccacttc cactatgtcc tatcaatagg agccgtattt gccatcatag gagccttcgt
     6661 acactgattc ccccttttca caggatacac cctacacgac acttgaacaa aaatccattt
     6721 cggaacaata ttcctaggtg taaacctcac tttcttccca caacacttcc taggcttagc
     6781 cggaatgcca cgacggtatt cagactaccc agacgcttac tcattatgaa acattgtttc
     6841 atcaattggc tctcttgtat ccctagtagc agtagtaata ttcctataca tcctatgaga
     6901 agcatttact gctaaacgag aagttctctc tgtagaatta acagccacaa acccagaatg
     6961 actacacgga tgtcctccac cttatcatac attcgaggaa ccagccttcg tacaagtacg
     7021 agcaaattaa cgagaaagga aggaatcgaa cccccgtaaa ctagtttcaa gccagtcaca
     7081 taaccactct gtcactttct tctataagat actagtaaaa taaattacct tgccttgtcg
     7141 aggcaaaatt gcaggttaaa ctcctgcgta tcttaagcta aacagcttaa tggcacatcc
     7201 ctcacaacta ggattccaag acgcggcctc ccctgtaata gaagaacttc tccacttcca
     7261 cgaccatgcc ttaataatcg ttttcctaat tagcacttta gtcttataca ttattgttgt
     7321 aatagttaca acaaaactta caaacaaata catcttagac tcccaagaaa tcgaaatcgt
     7381 atgaacaatt ctcccagccg tcattctcat tataattgcc cttccctccc tacgaatctt
     7441 atatcttata gacgaagtta atgacccaca cctgaccgta aaagccatgg gccatcaatg
     7501 atactgaagc tacgaataca cggactatga agacctagcc ttcgactcat atatagttcc
     7561 tacacaagac ctagcccccg gacaattccg actacttgaa acagaccatc gaatggtaat
     7621 cccaatagaa tccccagttc gagtcctagt ctccgccgaa gacgtcttgc actcctgagc
     7681 cgttccagcg ttaggcgtaa aaatggatgc agtcccagga cgactaaacc aaacatcctt
     7741 tattacctcc cgccctggag tgtactacgg acaatgctcc gaaatctgtg gcgccaacca
     7801 cagctttata cctatcgtcg tagaagccgt ccctctagag cactttgaaa actgatcctc
     7861 tcttatgctt gaagccgcct cactggaaag ctaaataggg cctagcgtta gccttttaag
     7921 ctaaagattg gtggccccca accacctcca gtgatatgcc acaattaaac cccgccccat
     7981 gatttgcaat tctcgtattc tcgtgactaa tcttcctaac agtaatccca aataaagtct
     8041 taaagcacac ctttacaaat gaaatcacag cactaagcgc cgaaaaacta aaatcagaca
     8101 cttgaaactg accatggcac taaacctatt cgaccaattt ataagcccca cacaccttgg
     8161 tgtcccccta atcgccatcg ccctagccct gccctgaatc ctaatccctt ctccgaccaa
     8221 ccgctaccaa accaaccgac tactttccct acaaaactga tttattaaaa catttacaca
     8281 acagctgtta acacccctaa ataaaggcgg acacaaatgg gcaataattt tagcctcctt
     8341 aataattttc atcttaacac taaacatttt aggactacta ccctatacat tcaccccaac
     8401 gacccagctc tcactaaata tgggcctagc cgtaccacta tggctggcca cagtaattat
     8461 tgggctacgc aaccaaccca ctgcagccct aggccatctt ttgccagaag gaaccccagc
     8521 cctcctcatc ccaattctaa ttgtaatcga aacaatcagt ttattcattc gacccctcgc
     8581 attaggagtg cgactcacgg ccaaccttac agcaggccac ctcttaattc agctaatttc
     8641 aactgcaaca atcaccctac tgcccataat aactacagta gcagctctca ccgctatcct
     8701 tctggtcctg ctgaccctcc tagaagtagc agttgctgtt atccaagcat acgtatttgt
     8761 cctcctatta agcctctacc tacaagaaaa cgtctaatgg cccaccaagc acatgcatat
     8821 cacatggttg atccaagccc atggccctta accggggcag tagctgctct cttaataaca
     8881 tcaggtctag cgatctgatt ccactttcat tcaacaactc ttctagcact aggcctaata
     8941 ctactactcc tcacaatata ccaatgatga cgagacatcg tccgagaagg caccttccaa
     9001 ggacaccaca cccctccagt gcaaaaaggc ctacgatatg gaataatctt gttcatcacc
     9061 tcagaagtgc tattcttcct aggattcttc tgagccttct accattctag cctcgcccct
     9121 acccctgagc taggggggtg ctgaccccca actggcatta cacctttaga ccccttcgaa
     9181 gtgccactac ttaacaccgc cgtcctacta gcttctggag taacagtaac ttgagctcac
     9241 cacagcctaa tagaaggtga acgcaaacaa gcaatccagt ctctagcact gactattcta
     9301 ctaggcctat actttactgc tctccaagcc atggagtact acgaggcccc cttcaccatt
     9361 gcagacgggg tttacggctc aaccttcttc gtagccacag gttttcacgg acttcatgtt
     9421 attattggca caactttcct cgctatctgc ctactacgac aagtccaata ccactttaca
     9481 tcagaacatc acttcggatt tgaagcagcc gcctgatact gacacttcgt agatgtagta
     9541 tgactattcc tatacgtctc tatttactga tgaggctcat atctttctag tatttcaaag
     9601 ttagtacgag tgacttccaa tcacctagtc ttggttaaac tccaaggaaa gataatgaac
     9661 ttaattatga ccgtcctact aatcaccaca gccctctccc tagttttggc tttagtatca
     9721 ttctgactcc cccaaataac cccagacgca gaaaaacttt ccccctacga atgcggcttc
     9781 gaccctctag gctcagcacg cctgcccttc tcactccgat tttttctagt agctattcta
     9841 ttcctgctgt tcgacctaga aatcgccctc ctcctccccc tgccctgagg taaccaacta
     9901 ccaagcccaa catatacact cctatgagct gcaacagtcc ttattctact tacactgggc
     9961 ctagtctacg aatgacttca aggaggccta gaatgagctg aatagggtat tagtccaaat
    10021 taagacctct gatttcggct cagaaaacca cggttaaagt ccgtgatccc cttatgacac
    10081 cagtatactt cagcttcacc tcagcattca ctttaggatt aataggctta gccttccacc
    10141 gcactcacct tctatcagca ctgctatgcc tagaaggaat gatactatca ttattcatcg
    10201 ctctagccct gtgaatacta caattagaag caactgcctt ctcagcagcc cccatcctcc
    10261 tgctagcctt ctcagcctgc gaggctagcg cagggttggc cctgctcgtc gccacagctc
    10321 gaacccatgg aacagatcga ctccaagcac taaacctcct acaatgctaa aaatcctggt
    10381 ccccacaatt atgctattcc caacaatttg gctctcctct cctaaatggt tatgaaccac
    10441 aacaacactt caaagcttgg ccatcgcact tgttagtctt acctgaatta aatggtcctc
    10501 agaaacaggc tgaacttctt caaatctcta cataggcaca gaccccctct caacccctct
    10561 actagtactc acttgttggc tcctccccct cataatcctc gccagccaaa atcacatcaa
    10621 aacagagccc ctcagccgcc aacgaagcta catcaccctt ctggcttcac tacaaacctt
    10681 cctaatcata gcattcggtg ccacagagat cattatgttc tacgtcatat tcgaagccac
    10741 ccttatcccc acactaatta ttatcacccg atgaggaaac caagccgaac gcctaagtgc
    10801 cggcacatac ttcctatttt acaccctagc aggatctctc cccctactag tagccctact
    10861 attattacat caaaacctag gaacactatc aatgctcaca atccaatact cacaccccct
    10921 agctataaac tcctgagggg ataaaatctg atgagcaggc tgcctaatcg cctttctagt
    10981 gaaaatacct ctatatgggg ttcacttatg attaccaaaa gctcacgtag aagcccccgt
    11041 agcaggctct atagtactag cagcaatttt actaaaacta ggtggctacg gcataatacg
    11101 aataataatt gtcttagacc ccctatccaa agacctagtc tatccaatta ttgcactagc
    11161 cctatgaggt gtaatcataa caggatcaat ctgcctacga caaactgacc taaaatcatt
    11221 aatcgcctac tcttctgtca gccacatggg actagtagca ggaggcatcc taatccagac
    11281 cccatgaggc ttcaccggag ccctagtact aataatcgcc cacggcctag tttcatccgc
    11341 cctattctgc ctggccaaca caacctacga gcggacccac agccgaacaa tactcctagc
    11401 ccgaggctta caacttatct ttcccttaac tgccgtctga tgatttatct caaacctagc
    11461 aaacctggcc ctccctcccc tgccaaacct aataggagaa ttagtaatta ttacagcaat
    11521 atttaactga tctccctgaa ctctagcatt aactggagca gggacgctga tcaccgcagc
    11581 ctattcactc tacctattcc taatgaccca acgaggccct ctaccacaac atattattaa
    11641 cttacaacca tcccacacac gagaacatct actaataaca cttcacctgc taccaattat
    11701 tctcctcatt acaaagccag aaatcatatg aggctgatga tattgtagat atagtttaac
    11761 attaaaacat tagattgtgg ttctaaaaat agaggttaaa ctcctcttat ccaccgaaag
    11821 aggcccgaag cagtaaggac tgctaatccc tacccccacg gttaaactcc gtggctcatt
    11881 cgcaatgctt ctaaaggata atagttcatc cgttggtctt aggaaccaaa aactcttggt
    11941 gcaactccaa gtagcagcta tggtaaatac tattataact actaccctac tcttaacctt
    12001 aacagttcta gtttgacccc ttctcataac actaacccca aaaccactaa accaaaactg
    12061 agccactata cacgccaaaa ccgccgtaag cactgcattc ttcatcaata tcctcccact
    12121 catcatcttt ctggaccaag gaacagaaaa catcatcacc acctgaaact gaataaatat
    12181 tataaacttc gacattaaca ttagttttaa gttcgaccac tattctttaa tcttcacccc
    12241 aatcgcccta tacgtgacat gatccattct agaatttgca tcatgataca tacactccga
    12301 cccgtaccta aaccgattct ttaaatacct gctactattc ctagtagcca taatcaccct
    12361 tgtaaccgcc aataacctct tccaactatt cattggatga gaaggagtag gcattatatc
    12421 tttcttgttg atcggatggt gacacggacg agccgacgcc aacacagcag ccctccaggc
    12481 agtcctttat aaccgagtag gagacgtagg tctcattcta gccattgcct gaatcgcaat
    12541 aaacctaaac tcatgagaaa ttccacaaat ttttttatta tccaaagaat ttgacataac
    12601 actcccccta atgggcatca tcttagccgc cacaggaaag tccgcccaat ttggcctaca
    12661 cccctgatta ccctcagcaa tagaaggccc aacccctgtc tcagccctac tgcactcaag
    12721 cacaatagtg gtcgcaggaa ttttcctact aatccgactc cacccactaa tggaaaataa
    12781 ccagacagcc ctcactacct gcctatgcct aggcacccta acaaccctat tcactgccac
    12841 ctgcgctcta actcaaaacg acatcaaaaa aatcgtagct ttctcaacat caagtcaact
    12901 aggcctgata atagttacca tcggattaaa ccagccccag ctagccttcc tacacatctg
    12961 cacccacgcc tttttcaaag ctatactatt cctatgctct ggctcaatta ttcatagcct
    13021 aaacgacgaa caagacattc gaaaaatagg aggattacac aaacttatgc ccttcacctc
    13081 ttcctgcctt gtcattggca gcctggccct tacaggaata ccctttctag caggtttttt
    13141 ctcaaaagac gcaatcattg aagcactaaa cacctcccat ctaaacgcct gtgccctagc
    13201 cattacacta attgccacat ctttcaccgc agtttacagc ctacgagttg tattcttcgt
    13261 aaccatgggc tcccctcgat tcctcccact atccccaatc aatgaaaatc accccgcagt
    13321 aatcgcacca attgaacgtc tagcctgggg aagtattatc gcaggcctaa tcattgcctc
    13381 aaacttcctc ccattaaaaa cccccatcat aaccataccc cttgctctta aaatagctgc
    13441 actagcagtt acaatcacag gcttaattat tgccctagca ctagctacag caacctcaaa
    13501 acaaattaaa atcaccccaa ccctcacact tcacaacttc tccaacatac tcggattctt
    13561 cccaccaatc gtccaccgcc tagttccaaa aattaacctc actttaggaa aacaagccac
    13621 aaagctcgac cgacaatgac tagaaatggg gcccaaagga ttgcaccccc tacacaacct
    13681 tatttcctca acattcgaca acataaacac taatattgtc aaaatctatc tcaccttcta
    13741 cctggtctct acaaccctaa tcatcatcat cctatcaaca ttctaaaccg cccgaagtgt
    13801 accacgtccc aaacctcgag tcaactccaa cactacaaaa agacataaca acaacaccca
    13861 cgcacataca accaatattc cacccccaac agagtacatc aaagaaatac cactaacatc
    13921 cccccgtact acaaaaaact ccttaaactc atccacaaca acccaaccac catggctacc
    13981 tcaaaatcac cacacagcta ctccaacccc aaacaaatac atcaaaacat aagccttaac
    14041 cgaccctacc ccccaagtct caggaaatgg ttcagccgcc aaagccgccg aatacgcaaa
    14101 cacaactaac attccaccca aataaattaa aaataacatt aaacccacta acgacccacc
    14161 atgtccaatc aaaaccccac acccaacccc cgccgccatt gccaagccta aagcagcaaa
    14221 atacggagca ggattagaag caactccaac caacccaaca accaacccta acagaagaat
    14281 atcaagaaaa tatatcataa ttctcgcccg gattttaacc agaactaatg acttgaaaaa
    14341 ccaccgttgt tattcaacta caagaaccat gatcacccgt aaaactcacc ccctattcaa
    14401 aattatcaac gacgcactaa ttgatctccc tgccccatca aatatctccg cctgatgaaa
    14461 cttcggctct ctgctactac tatgtcttgc agtacagatc ctaacaggac tattcctagc
    14521 catacactac acttcagatg tttcaaccgc cttctcttca gtagcccata tctgccgaga
    14581 cgtcaactat ggttgaatta ttcgcaacct acacgccaat ggcgcctcct tcttattcat
    14641 ctgtatctat ttacacatcg gacgaggact atattatggc tcctacctat acaaagaaac
    14701 ctgaaacatc ggtgtcatcc tcctattact agtgatagca accgcattcg taggctatgt
    14761 cctgccatgg ggccaaatat ctttctgagg cgccacagta attacaaacc tcctatcagc
    14821 cgtaccatac ataggagatg cactagtaca gtgaatctgg gggggcttct ccgtagacaa
    14881 cgcaacatta acacgattct tcacattcca cttcctcctt ccattcgcag tcattgcagc
    14941 cacagtactc cacgccctat tcctccacga aacaggctct aacaacccaa tcggactaaa
    15001 ctccgacgca gacaaaatct ccttccaccc ctacttctcc tacaaagacc tcttcgggtt
    15061 tatcgccctc atcactgccc tcgcaaccct agccctattc tcaccaaacc tcctaggcga
    15121 cccagaaaac ttcaccccag ccaacccctt agtaacccct ccccacatca aaccagaatg
    15181 atacttccta ttcgcctatg caatcctacg ttccatccca aacaaactag gcggtgtatt
    15241 agcattacta ttctccatcc tagtgttaat agtcgtcccc ctactacata cctccaaaca
    15301 acaaggatta accttccgcc ccctcaccca attcttattc tgaaccctag tcgccgacgt
    15361 attcatccta acctgaatcg gcggaatacc agtcgaacac ccattcatca ttattggcca
    15421 aatcgcctca gtcctatatt tcatactatt cctggcccta atcccaatag caggctgatt
    15481 ggaaaacaaa cttcttaact tcaactgccc tagtagctta gacataaagc gccggtcttg
    15541 taatccggag accgaaggtt aaaatccttc ctagtgccag aaaagagaga ttttaactcc
    15601 cacccctaac tcccaaagct aggattctaa actaaactat tttctgcatt acacatatat
    15661 cccgactgca gcacggctgc tatggtgtag tacatacatt atggtgtaat acatacatgc
    15721 ctaacattac ataatgtctt agtacactgc actgttgatc cccaaaatgc aactcaaata
    15781 tgtttatcta caacattaaa acaagcagta ctaatacaca ttcaaagatt tattccccat
    15841 actattactc aaaacagagg aagctgtaat gatcagcatt taaaccccct cgaccttttt
    15901 ccttgcttga ttcaaatgct gatttcatta agaaatgttt aatgtagtaa gaaatcatca
    15961 accttgtaag ccttgcacat acgatccctg aaaggtcagg gacaagactt gtgagggtag
    16021 tacaacttgc actattactg gcatctggtt cctatttcag ggccatacat ctaaaattcc
    16081 actaactgtg gtttgtcttg gcataagtta atgctgtgac cgcgacgtag caaaaacccc
    16141 ccatgctaaa gcgttctttc taatgggcat ggggttttta ttttttttag gtcactttca
    16201 tttggcatat ttcatgtagg tatgtccaac tgttaaatta aggtagtatt atttcccttg
    16261 catacgattt tgatcattaa agctttaaag atataattga ttttacattg cattaaacta
    16321 tgtcaagtgc ataacatcat tttactaccc cacatacttc cctaagattt cccccccccc
    16381 ttacccccac gcctcacgcg cggtaaaccc cccttacccc ccacgccgta cgagtcctaa
    16441 ttaatcctgt taaaccccta aaccaggcaa ggctcgacta gcatgatcaa caagtatgtg
    16501 cgtgtgttga tatacagtgt tataaatttg aattacatta tata
//
